>Addgene plasmid #46685 | pcDNA3.2 mir-1-1 reporter mir28-2 | depositor full sequence | sequence record 117392 | pcDNA3.2 mir-1-1 reporter mir28-2 sequence 6013 bps
GACGGATCGGGAGATCTCCCGATCCCCTATGGTCGACTCTCAGTACAATCTGCTCTGATGCCGCATAGTT
AAGCCAGTATCTGCTCCCTGCTTGTGTGTTGGAGGTCGCTGAGTAGTGCGCGAGCAAAATTTAAGCTACA
ACAAGGCAAGGCTTGACCGACAATTGCATGAAGAATCTGCTTAGGGTTAGGCGTTTTGCGCTGCTTCGCG
ATGTACGGGCCAGATATACGCGTTGACATTGATTATTGACTAGTTATTAATAGTAATCAATTACGGGGTC
ATTAGTTCATAGCCCATATATGGAGTTCCGCGTTACATAACTTACGGTAAATGGCCCGCCTGGCTGACCG
CCCAACGACCCCCGCCCATTGACGTCAATAATGACGTATGTTCCCATAGTAACGCCAATAGGGACTTTCC
ATTGACGTCAATGGGTGGACTATTTACGGTAAACTGCCCACTTGGCAGTACATCAAGTGTATCATATGCC
AAGTACGCCCCCTATTGACGTCAATGACGGTAAATGGCCCGCCTGGCATTATGCCCAGTACATGACCTTA
TGGGACTTTCCTACTTGGCAGTACATCTACGTATTAGTCATCGCTATTACCATGGTGATGCGGTTTTGGC
AGTACATCAATGGGCGTGGATAGCGGTTTGACTCACGGGGATTTCCAAGTCTCCACCCCATTGACGTCAA
TGGGAGTTTGTTTTGGCACCAAAATCAACGGGACTTTCCAAAATGTCGTAACAACTCCGCCCCATTGACG
CAAATGGGCGGTAGGCGTGTACGGTGGGAGGTCTATATAAGCAGAGCTCTCTGGCTAACTAGAGAACCCA
CTGCTTACTGGCTTATCGAAATTAATACGACTCACTATAGGGAGACCCAAGCTGGCTAGTTAAGCTATCA
ACAAGTTTGTACAAAAAAGCAGGCTGGTAGACAACATGCTTGATGCTGAAGATACAAGAAAAAATTTAAA
ATGGTCCTTGCCCTCAAGGAGCTCACAGTCTATTGAGTTACCTTTCTGACTTTCCCACTAGATTGTGAGC
TCCTGGAGGGCAGGCACTTTCGTTAATATGAAAAAGAGCTTAAATTTCAGTGTTAATCCTAGATTACAAT
CCCGCCCCCAGCTTTCTTGTACAAAGTGGTTGATCTAGAGGGCCCGCAGTGGGGTCAGCTTCTACCGGGG
CGGCGTCCCGGGGTCTTGGAACTGCATGCAGACTGCCTGCTTGGGAAACATACTTCTTTATATGCCCATA
TGGACCTGCTAAGCTATGGAATGTAAAGAAGTATGTATCTCAGGCCGGGACCTCTCTCGCCGCACTGAGG
GGCACTCCACACCACGGGGGCCGCCGCGGCCGACAGCCAGCCAGGCGGCTGTGGTGGGGGTGAGGCTGGG
GCGGCAGGCTGCCTGGGCGTTGGTGGACGGTCGTGTCCCCGCCAGCATTGTTCTGTCACTTTGCCTGTGT
CAGCAGGTGGAAGTGCTCACCAGACATTCGAAGGTAAGCCTATCCCTAACCCTCTCCTCGGTCTCGATTC
TACGCGTACCGGTTAGTAATGAGTTTAAACGGGGGAGGCTAACTGAAACACGGAAGGAGACAATACCGGA
AGGAACCCGCGCTATGACGGCAATAAAAAGACAGAATAAAACGCACGGGTGTTGGGTCGTTTGTTCATAA
ACGCGGGGTTCGGTCCCAGGGCTGGCACTCTGTCGATACCCCACCGAGACCCCATTGGGGCCAATACGCC
CGCGTTTCTTCCTTTTCCCCACCCCACCCCCCAAGTTCGGGTGAAGGCCCAGGGCTCGCAGCCAACGTCG
GGGCGGCAGGCCCTGCCATAGCAGATCTGCGCAGCTGGGGCTCTAGGGGGTATCCCC
[124 nt withheld, positions 1878-2001]
C
[32 nt withheld, positions 2003-2034]
CA
[57 nt withheld, positions 2037-2093]
A
[49 nt withheld, positions 2095-2143]
CCTTTGACGTTGGAGTCCACGTTCTTT
[37 nt withheld, positions 2171-2207]
ACCCTATCTCGGTCTATTCTTTTGATTTATAAGGGATTTTGGGGATTTCGGCCTATTGGTTAAAAAATGA
GCTGATTTAACAAAAATTTAACGCGAATTAATTCTGTGGAATGTGTGTCAGTTAGGGTGTGGAAAGTCCC
CAGGCTCCCCAGCAGGCAGAAGTATGCAAAGCATGCATCTCAATTAGTCAGCAACCAGGTGTGGAAAGTC
CCCAGGCTCCCCAGCAGGCAGAAGTATGCAAAGCATGCATCTCAATTAGTCAGCAACCATAGTCCCGCCC
CTAACTCCGCCCATCCCGCCCCTAACTCCGCCCAGTTCCGCCCATTCTCCGCCCCATGGCTGACTAATTT
TTTTTATTTATGCAGAGGCCGAGGCCGCCTCTGCCTCTGAGCTATTCCAGAAGTAGTGAGGAGGCTTTTT
TGGAGGCCTAGGCTTTTGCAAAAAGCTCCCGGGAGCTTGTATATCCATTTTCGGATCTGATCAAGAGACA
GGATGAGGATCGTTTCGCATGATTGAACAAGATGGATTGCACGCAGGTTCTCCGGCCGCTTGGGTGGAGA
GGCTATTCGGCTATGACTGGGCACAACAGACAATCGGCTGCTCTGATGCCGCCGTGTTCCGGCTGTCAGC
GCAGGGGCGCCCGGTTCTTTTTGTCAAGACCGACCTGTCCGGTGCCCTGAATGAACTGCAGGACGAGGCA
GCGCGGCTATCGTGGCTGGCCACGACGGGCGTTCCTTGCGCAGCTGTGCTCGACGTTGTCACTGAAGCGG
GAAGGGACTGGCTGCTATTGGGCGAAGTGCCGGGGCAGGATCTCCTGTCATCTCACCTTGCTCCTGCCGA
GAAAGTATCCATCATGGCTGATGCAATGCGGCGGCTGCATACGCTTGATCCGGCTACCTGCCCATTCGAC
CACCAAGCGAAACATCGCATCGAGCGAGCACGTACTCGGATGGAAGCCGGTCTTGTCGATCAGGATGATC
TGGACGAAGAGCATCAGGGGCTCGCGCCAGCCGAACTGTTCGCCAGGCTCAAGGCGCGCATGCCCGACGG
CGAGGATCTCGTCGTGACCCATGGCGATGCCTGCTTGCCGAATATCATGGTGGAAAATGGCCGCTTTTCT
GGATTCATCGACTGTGGCCGGCTGGGTGTGGCGGACCGCTATCAGGACATAGCGTTGGCTACCCGTGATA
TTGCTGAAGAGCTTGGCGGCGAATGGGCTGACCGCTTCCTCGTGCTTTACGGTATCGCCGCTCCCGATTC
GCAGCGCATCGCCTTCTATCGCCTTCTTGACGAGTTCTTCTGAGCGGGACTCTGGGGTTCGCGAAATGAC
CGACCAAGCGACGCCCAACCTGCCATCACGAGATTTCGATTCCACCGCCGCCTTCTATGAAAGGTTGGGC
TTCGGAATCGTTTTCCGGGACGCCGGCTGGATGATCCTCCAGCGCGGGGATCTCATGCTGGAGTTCTTCG
CCCACCCCAACTTGTTTATTGCAGCTTATAATGGTTACAAATAAAGCAATAGCATCACAAATTTCACAAA
TAAAGCATTTTTTTCACTGCATTCTAGTTGTGGTTTGTCCAAACTCATCAATGTATCTTATCATGTCTGT
ATACCGTCGACCTCTAGCTAGAGCTTGGCGTAATCATGGTCATAGCTGTTTCCTGTGTGAAATTGTTATC
CGCTCACAATTCCACACAACATACGAGCCGGAAGCATAAAGTGTAAAGCCTGGGGTGCCTAATGAGTGAG
CTAACTCACATTAATTGCGTTGCGCTCACTGCCCGCTTTCCAGTCGGGAAACCTGTCGTGCCAGCTGCAT
TAATGAATCGGCCAACGCGCGGGGAGAGGCGGTTTGCGTATTGGGCGCTCTTCCGCTTCCTCGCTCACTG
ACTCGCTGCGCTCGGTCGTTCGGCTGCGGCGAGCGGTATCAGCTCACTCAAAGGCGGTAATACGGTTATC
CACAGAATCAGGGGATAACGCAGGAAAGAACATGTGAGCAAAAGGCCAGCAAAAGGCCAGGAACCGTAAA
AAGGCCGCGTTGCTGGCGTTTTTCCATAGGCTCCGCCCCCCTGACGAGCATCACAAAAATCGACGCTCAA
GTCAGAGGTGGCGAAACCCGACAGGACTATAAAGATACCAGGCGTTTCCCCCTGGAAGCTCCCTCGTGCG
CTCTCCTGTTCCGACCCTGCCGCTTACCGGATACCTGTCCGCCTTTCTCCCTTCGGGAAGCGTGGCGCTT
TCTCAATGCTCACGCTGTAGGTATCTCAGTTCGGTGTAGGTCGTTCGCTCCAAGCTGGGCTGTGTGCACG
AACCCCCCGTTCAGCCCGACCGCTGCGCCTTATCCGGTAACTATCGTCTTGAGTCCAACCCGGTAAGACA
CGACTTATCGCCACTGGCAGCAGCCACTGGTAACAGGATTAGCAGAGCGAGGTATGTAGGCGGTGCTACA
GAGTTCTTGAAGTGGTGGCCTAACTACGGCTACACTAGAAGGACAGTATTTGGTATCTGCGCTCTGCTGA
AGCCAGTTACCTTCGGAAAAAGAGTTGGTAGCTCTTGATCCGGCAAACAAACCACCGCTGGTAGCGGTGG
TTTTTTTGTTTGCAAGCAGCAGATTACGCGCAGAAAAAAAGGATCTCAAGAAGATCCTTTGATCTTTTCT
ACGGGGTCTGACGCTCAGTGGAACGAAAACTCACGTTAAGGGATTTTGGTCATGAGATTATCAAAAAGGA
TCTTCACCTAGATCCTTTTAAATTAAAAATGAAGTTTTAAATCAATCTAAAGTATATATGAGTAAACTTG
GTCTGACAGTTACCAATGCTTAATCAGTGAGGCACCTATCTCAGCGATCTGTCTATTTCGTTCATCCATA
GTTGCCTGACTCCCCGTCGTGTAGATAACTACGATACGGGAGGGCTTACCATCTGGCCCCAGTGCTGCAA
TGATACCGCGAGACCCACGCTCACCGGCTCCAGATTTATCAGCAATAAACCAGCCAGCCGGAAGGGCCGA
GCGCAGAAGTGGTCCTGCAACTTTATCCGCCTCCATCCAGTCTATTAATTGTTGCCGGGAAGCTAGAGTA
AGTAGTTCGCCAGTTAATAGTTTGCGCAACGTTGTTGCCATTGCTACAGGCATCGTGGTGTCACGCTCGT
CGTTTGGTATGGCTTCATTCAGCTCCGGTTCCCAACGATCAAGGCGAGTTACATGATCCCCCATGTTGTG
CAAAAAAGCGGTTAGCTCCTTCGGTCCTCCGATCGTTGTCAGAAGTAAGTTGGCCGCAGTGTTATCACTC
ATGGTTATGGCAGCACTGCATAATTCTCTTACTGTCATGCCATCCGTAAGATGCTTTTCTGTGACTGGTG
AGTACTCAACCAAGTCATTCTGAGAATAGTGTATGCGGCGACCGAGTTGCTCTTGCCCGGCGTCAATACG
GGATAATACCGCGCCACATAGCAGAACTTTAAAAGTGCTCATCATTGGAAAACGTTCTTCGGGGCGAAAA
CTCTCAAGGATCTTACCGCTGTTGAGATCCAGTTCGATGTAACCCACTCGTGCACCCAACTGATCTTCAG
CATCTTTTACTTTCACCAGCGTTTCTGGGTGAGCAAAAACAGGAAGGCAAAATGCCGCAAAAAAGGGAAT
AAGGGCGACACGGAAATGTTGAATACTCATACTCTTCCTTTTTCAATATTATTGAAGCATTTATCAGGGT
TATTGTCTCATGAGCGGATACATATTTGAATGTATTTAGAAAAATAAACAAATAGGGGTTCCGCGCACAT
TTCCCCGAAAAGTGCCACCTGACGTC
Features (pLannotate 1.2.2; 24 found; start..end, strand, type, name):
     36..80      -  misc_feature   bom (fragment): basis of mobility region from pBR322
    235..614     +  enhancer       CMV enhancer: human cytomegalovirus immediate early enhancer
    615..818     +  promoter       CMV promoter: human cytomegalovirus (CMV) immediate early promoter
    814..847     +  LTR            5' LTR (truncated) (fragment): truncated 5' long terminal repeat (LTR) from HIV-1
    863..881     +  promoter       T7 promoter: promoter for bacteriophage T7 RNA polymerase
    911..935     +  protein_bind   attB1: mutant version of attB; recombination site for the Gateway® BP reaction BP Clonase™
    982..1067    +  ncRNA          mir-28: Accession: RF00655 - microRNA mir-28
   1129..1149    -  protein_bind   attB2: mutant version of attB; core recombination site for the Gateway® BP reaction BP Clonase™
   1228..1304    +  ncRNA          mir-1: Accession: RF00103 - mir-1 microRNA precursor family
   1503..1544    +  CDS            V5 tag: epitope tag from simian virus 5
   1628..1676    +  polyA_signal   HSV TK poly(A) signal: herpes simplex virus thymidine kinase polyadenylation signal (Cole and Stacy, 1985)
   1767..1783    -  polyA_signal   bGH poly(A) signal (fragment): bovine growth hormone polyadenylation signal
   1878..2306    +  rep_origin     f1 ori (sequence partly withheld): f1 bacteriophage origin of replication; arrow indicates direction of (+) strand synthesis
   2320..2649    +  promoter       SV40 promoter: SV40 enhancer and early promoter
   2716..3507    +  CDS            neo: KKA2_KLEPN - Also known as kan, nptII. Experimental evidence at protein level: Swiss-Prot protein existence level 1. Resistance to kanamycin, neomycin, paromomycin, ribostamycin, butirosin and gentamicin B. From Klebsiella pneumoniae.
   3533..3691    +  CDS            ble (fragment): BLE_KLEPN - Experimental evidence at protein level: Swiss-Prot protein existence level 1. Binding protein with a strong affinity to the bleomycin family of antibiotics. Binds to CL990; an antimitotic-antibiotic compound. From Klebsiella pneumoniae.
   3686..3807    +  polyA_signal   SV40 poly(A) signal: SV40 polyadenylation signal
   3880..3896    -  protein_bind   lac operator: The lac repressor binds to the lac operator to inhibit transcription in E. coli. This inhibition can be relieved by adding lactose or isopropyl-β-D-thiogalactopyranoside (IPTG). lac repressor encoded by lacI
   3904..3934    -  promoter       lac promoter: promoter for the E. coli lac operon
   3949..3970    -  protein_bind   CAP binding site: CAP binding activates transcription in the presence of cAMP. E. coli catabolite activator protein
   3983..4075    -  CDS            lacI (fragment): lac repressor; lacI; The lac repressor binds to the lac operator to inhibit transcription in E. coli. This inhibition can be relieved by adding lactose or isopropyl-β-D-thiogalactopyranoside (IPTG).
   4258..4846    -  rep_origin     ori: high-copy-number ColE1/pMB1/pBR322/pUC origin of replication
   5017..5877    -  CDS            AmpR: β-lactamase; bla; confers resistance to ampicillin, carbenicillin, and related antibiotics
   5878..5982    -  promoter       AmpR promoter: bla
