[The description below was written by a language model from this plasmid's Addgene catalogue record and pLannotate feature annotations shown in this document.]
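Description:
pcDNA3.2 mir-1-1 reporter mir28-2 is a mammalian expression plasmid for studying pri-miRNA processing, built by Gateway recombination into a pcDNA3.2 V5-DEST derivative that already carries a human mir-1-1 hairpin. It is maintained in E. coli at high copy through a ColE1/pUC-type origin with ampicillin resistance from the bla gene. An f1 origin is also present. For selection in mammalian cells, an SV40 enhancer/early promoter drives the neomycin phosphotransferase gene, followed by an SV40 polyadenylation signal, allowing G418 selection.

The payload is a single CMV enhancer/promoter-driven transcript. Downstream of the promoter (and a T7 promoter) lies the mir28-2 insert, a variant of the human MIR28 primary transcript flanked by attB1 and attB2 sites left by the Gateway reaction. The record lists the insert as human and synthetic but defers the specific sequence changes to the sequence file and publication, so the mutation is not stated here. Immediately after attB2 sits the mir-1-1 hairpin, followed by the backbone's V5 tag sequence and the HSV TK polyadenylation signal. Since the insert is a noncoding RNA, the V5 tag is a backbone remnant rather than a functional fusion. Placing the test hairpin and mir-1-1 on the same transcript suggests that mir-1-1 acts as a co-transcribed internal reference for comparing processing of the mir-28 variant, consistent with the associated work on primary-sequence determinants of pri-miRNA hairpin processing, though the record does not spell this out.

The annotated sequence is 6,013 nt, shorter than the 8,038 bp listed for the backbone, as expected when the destination cassette is replaced during recombination. Short annotated fragments (HIV-1 LTR, bGH poly(A), ble, lacI) are probably backbone remnants or spurious matches.
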