Addgene plasmid #46685: pcDNA3.2 mir-1-1 reporter mir28-2
Depositing lab: David Bartel. Depositing organization: Whitehead Institute for Biomedical Research. Publication: Beyond Secondary Structure: Primary-Sequence Determinants License Pri-miRNA Hairpins for Processing. Auyeung VC, Ulitsky I, McGeary SE, Bartel DP. Cell. 2013 Feb 14;152(4):844-58. doi: 10.1016/j.cell.2013.01.031. PubMed 23415231.
Backbone
  Vector backbone: pcDNA3.2 V5-DEST mir-1-1 reporter
  Backbone manufacturer: Bartel lab (Addgene plasmid# 46646)
  Backbone size w/o insert (bp): 8038
  Vector type: Mammalian Expression, RNAi
  Selectable markers: Neomycin (select with G418)
Growth in bacteria
  Bacterial resistance: Ampicillin, 100 μg/mL
  Growth temperature: 37°C
  Growth strain: DH5alpha
  Copy number: High Copy
Gene/Insert
  Gene/Insert name: mir28-2 (alt name: mir28-2 pri-mRNA)
  Species: H. sapiens (human), Synthetic
  Mutation: see sequence and publication
  Entrez Gene: MIR28 (a.k.a. MIRN28, hsa-mir-28, miR-28)
  Promoter: CMV
  Tag / fusion protein: hsa-mir-1-1 (C terminal on insert); V5 (C terminal on backbone)
  Cloning method: Gateway Cloning
  Sequencing primers: 5′ CMV-F; 3′ TK-pA-R
Terms and licenses: Academic/Nonprofit Terms; Industry Terms: Not Available to Industry
How to cite: pcDNA3.2 mir-1-1 reporter mir28-2 was a gift from David Bartel (Addgene plasmid # 46685 ; http://n2t.net/addgene:46685 ; RRID:Addgene_46685)
