>Addgene plasmid #46685 | pcDNA3.2 mir-1-1 reporter mir28-2 | addgene partial sequence | sequence record 75736 | CMV-F 5'-CGCAAATGGGCGGTAGGCGTG-3'
TCGAAATTAATACGACTCACTATAGGGAGACCCAAGCTGGCTAGTTAAGCTATCAACAAGTTTGTACAAA
AAAGCAGGCTGGTAGACAACATGCTTGATGCTGAAGATACAAGAAAAAATTTAAAATGGTCCTTGCCCTC
AAGGAGCTCACAGTCTATTGAGTTACCTTTCTGACTTTCCCACTAGATTGTGAGCTCCTGGAGGGCAGGC
ACTTTCGTTAATATGAAAAAGAGCTTAAATTTCAGTGTTAATCCTAGATTACAATCCCGCCCCCAGCTTT
CTTGTACAAAGTGGTTGATCTAGAGGGCCCGCAGTGGGGTCAGCTTCTACCGGGGCGGCGTCCCGGGGTC
TTGGAACTGCATGCAGACTGCCTGCTTGGGAAACATACTTCTTTATATGCCCATATGGACCTGCTAAGCT
ATGGAATGTAAAGAAGTATGTATCTCAGGCCGGGACCTCTCTCGCCGCACTGAGGGGCACTCCACACCAC
GGGGGCCGCCGCGGCCGACAGCCAGCCAGGCGGCTGTGGTGGGGGTGAGGCTGGGGCGGCAGGCTGCCTG
GGCGTTGGTGGACGGTCGTGTCCCCGCCAGCATTGTTCTGTCACTTTGCCTGTGTCAGCAGGTGGAAGTG
CTCACCAGACATTCGAAGGTAAGCCTATCCCTAACCCTCTCCTCGGTCTCGATTCTACGCGTACCGGTTA
GTAATGAGTTTAAACGGGGGAGGCTAACTGAAACACGGAAGGAGACAATACCGGAAGGAACCCGCGCTAT
GACGGCAATAAAAAGACAGAATAAAACGCACGGGTGTTGGG
